Addgene plasmid #19453: pcDNA5/FRT/TO HSPH1
Depositing lab: Harm Kampinga. Depositing organization: University Medical Center Groningen. Publication: Computational analysis of the human HSPH/HSPA/DNAJ family and cloning of a human HSPH/HSPA/DNAJ expression library. Hageman J, Kampinga HH. Cell Stress Chaperones. 2009 Jan;14(1):1-21. doi: 10.1007/s12192-008-0060-2. Epub 2008 Aug 7. PubMed 18686016.
Backbone
  Vector backbone: pcDNA5/FRT/TO
  Backbone manufacturer: Invitrogen
  Backbone size w/o insert (bp): 5137
  Vector type: Mammalian Expression
  Selectable markers: Hygromycin
Growth in bacteria
  Bacterial resistance: Ampicillin, 100 μg/mL
  Growth temperature: 37°C
  Growth strain: DH5alpha
  Copy number: High Copy
Gene/Insert
  Gene/Insert name: HSPH1 (alt name: HSP105)
  Species: H. sapiens (human)
  Insert size (bp): 2840
  Entrez Gene: HSPH1 (a.k.a. HSP105, HSP105A, HSP105B, NY-CO-25)
  Cloning method: Restriction Enzyme; 5′ cloning site EcoRV (not destroyed); 3′ cloning site XhoI (not destroyed)
  Sequencing primers: 5′ LNCX; 3′ BGH-rev
Terms and licenses: Academic/Nonprofit Terms; Industry Terms: Not Available to Industry
Depositor comments: Part of the HSP110 gene family Disclaimer: For cloning the various HSP genes, the Stratagene reference RNA for cDNA synthesis was used and genes were amplified from this mixture that originates from 10 different cell lines from different somatic origin and ultimately coming from 10 different individuals. This strategy was used to maximize the chance for the presence of individual HSP transcripts. Users must be aware that this mixture thus represents 20 complete haploid genomes, meaning that for each individual gene there might be polymorphisms that could potentially have functional consequences. The library was sequence verified only for the presence of the correct gene.
How to cite: pcDNA5/FRT/TO HSPH1 was a gift from Harm Kampinga (Addgene plasmid # 19453 ; http://n2t.net/addgene:19453 ; RRID:Addgene_19453)
