[The description below was written by a language model from this plasmid's Addgene catalogue record and pLannotate feature annotations shown in this document.]
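Description:
pcDNA5/FRT/TO HSPH1 is a mammalian expression plasmid built on the Invitrogen pcDNA5/FRT/TO backbone and carrying the human HSPH1 cDNA (also called HSP105), a member of the HSP110 chaperone family. The encoded protein acts as a nucleotide-exchange factor for HSP70-type chaperones and helps prevent aggregation of denatured proteins under stress. In bacteria the plasmid is maintained at high copy through a ColE1/pUC-type origin and selected with ampicillin via the β-lactamase gene. A fragment of the f1 origin is also annotated.

The HSPH1 coding sequence, cloned between EcoRV and XhoI sites, lies downstream of the CMV immediate-early enhancer and promoter and is followed by the bovine growth hormone polyadenylation signal. Two short tet operator matches sit directly after the CMV promoter. The annotation software labels them as fragments of other tet-regulated promoters, but they correspond to the "TO" element of the backbone, which holds transcription off in cells expressing the Tet repressor until tetracycline or doxycycline is added. No epitope tag is annotated on the insert.

An FRT site lies immediately upstream of a hygromycin resistance gene that has no annotated promoter of its own and is followed by an SV40 poly(A) signal. This arrangement is designed for FLP-mediated integration into a host cell line carrying a genomic FRT site, so hygromycin selection recovers isogenic, single-site stable lines.

The construct belongs to a human HSPH/HSPA/DNAJ expression library. The depositor notes that inserts were amplified from pooled reference RNA from ten cell lines, may carry polymorphisms, and were verified only for gene identity.
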