Features (pLannotate 1.2.2; 21 found; start..end, strand, type, name):
     28..80      -  misc_feature   bom (fragment): basis of mobility region from pBR322
    235..614     +  enhancer       CMV enhancer: human cytomegalovirus immediate early enhancer
    615..818     +  promoter       CMV promoter: human cytomegalovirus (CMV) immediate early promoter
    820..839     +  promoter       PLtetO-1 promoter (fragment): modified phage lambda PL promoter with tet operator sites (Lutz and Bujard, 1997)
    841..860     +  promoter       PLtetO-1 promoter (fragment): modified phage lambda PL promoter with tet operator sites (Lutz and Bujard, 1997)
    868..901     +  promoter       TRE3GV promoter (fragment): 3rd-generation Tet-responsive promoter that can be activated by binding of Tet-On® 3G, optimized for retroviral and lentiviral vectors
   1038..3611    +  CDS            HSPH1: HS105_HUMAN - Also known as HSP105, HSP110, KIAA0201. Experimental evidence at protein level: Swiss-Prot protein existence level 1. Acts as a nucleotide-exchange factor (NEF) for chaperone proteins HSPA1A and HSPA1B, promoting the release of ADP from HSPA1A/B thereby triggering client/substrate protein release (PubMed:24318877). Prevents the aggregation of denatured proteins in cells under severe stress, on which the ATP levels decrease markedly. Inhibits HSPA8/HSC70 ATPase and chaperone activities (By similarity). From Homo sapiens (Human).
   3658..3882    +  polyA_signal   bGH poly(A) signal: bovine growth hormone polyadenylation signal
   3886..3907    +  promoter       SV40 promoter (fragment): SV40 enhancer and early promoter
   3928..4161    +  rep_origin     f1 ori (fragment) (sequence partly withheld): f1 bacteriophage origin of replication; arrow indicates direction of (+) strand synthesis
   4166..4213    +  protein_bind   FRT: FLP-mediated recombination occurs in the 8-bp core sequence TCTAGAAA (Turan and Bode, 2011). FLP recombinase from the Saccharomyces cerevisiae 2μ plasmid
   4221..5243    +  CDS            HygR: aminoglycoside phosphotransferase from E. coli; aph(4)-Ia; confers resistance to hygromycin
   5253..5378    +  CDS            ble (fragment): BLE_KLEPN - Experimental evidence at protein level: Swiss-Prot protein existence level 1. Binding protein with a strong affinity to the bleomycin family of antibiotics. Binds to CL990; an antimitotic-antibiotic compound. From Klebsiella pneumoniae.
   5373..5494    +  polyA_signal   SV40 poly(A) signal: SV40 polyadenylation signal
   5567..5583    -  protein_bind   lac operator: The lac repressor binds to the lac operator to inhibit transcription in E. coli. This inhibition can be relieved by adding lactose or isopropyl-β-D-thiogalactopyranoside (IPTG). lac repressor encoded by lacI
   5591..5621    -  promoter       lac promoter: promoter for the E. coli lac operon
   5636..5657    -  protein_bind   CAP binding site: CAP binding activates transcription in the presence of cAMP. E. coli catabolite activator protein
   5670..5762    -  CDS            lacI (fragment): lac repressor; lacI; The lac repressor binds to the lac operator to inhibit transcription in E. coli. This inhibition can be relieved by adding lactose or isopropyl-β-D-thiogalactopyranoside (IPTG).
   5945..6533    -  rep_origin     ori: high-copy-number ColE1/pMB1/pBR322/pUC origin of replication
   6704..7564    -  CDS            AmpR: β-lactamase; bla; confers resistance to ampicillin, carbenicillin, and related antibiotics
   7565..7669    -  promoter       AmpR promoter: bla
>Addgene plasmid #19453 | pcDNA5/FRT/TO HSPH1 | depositor full sequence | sequence record 9089 | Author sequence
GACGGATCGGGAGATCTCCCGATCCCCTATGGTGCACTCTCAGTACAATCTGCTCTGATGCCGCATAGTT
AAGCCAGTATCTGCTCCCTGCTTGTGTGTTGGAGGTCGCTGAGTAGTGCGCGAGCAAAATTTAAGCTACA
ACAAGGCAAGGCTTGACCGACAATTGCATGAAGAATCTGCTTAGGGTTAGGCGTTTTGCGCTGCTTCGCG
ATGTACGGGCCAGATATACGCGTTGACATTGATTATTGACTAGTTATTAATAGTAATCAATTACGGGGTC
ATTAGTTCATAGCCCATATATGGAGTTCCGCGTTACATAACTTACGGTAAATGGCCCGCCTGGCTGACCG
CCCAACGACCCCCGCCCATTGACGTCAATAATGACGTATGTTCCCATAGTAACGCCAATAGGGACTTTCC
ATTGACGTCAATGGGTGGAGTATTTACGGTAAACTGCCCACTTGGCAGTACATCAAGTGTATCATATGCC
AAGTACGCCCCCTATTGACGTCAATGACGGTAAATGGCCCGCCTGGCATTATGCCCAGTACATGACCTTA
TGGGACTTTCCTACTTGGCAGTACATCTACGTATTAGTCATCGCTATTACCATGGTGATGCGGTTTTGGC
AGTACATCAATGGGCGTGGATAGCGGTTTGACTCACGGGGATTTCCAAGTCTCCACCCCATTGACGTCAA
TGGGAGTTTGTTTTGGCACCAAAATCAACGGGACTTTCCAAAATGTCGTAACAACTCCGCCCCATTGACG
CAAATGGGCGGTAGGCGTGTACGGTGGGAGGTCTATATAAGCAGAGCTCTCCCTATCAGTGATAGAGATC
TCCCTATCAGTGATAGAGATCGTCGACGAGCTCGTTTAGTGAACCGTCAGATCGCCTGGAGACGCCATCC
ACGCTGTTTTGACCTCCATAGAAGACACCGGGACCGATCCAGCCTCCGGACTCTAGCGTTTAAACTTAAG
CTTGGTACCGAGCTCGGATCCACTAGTCCAGTGTGGTGGAATTCTGCAGATATCACCATGTCGGTGGTGG
GGTTGGACGTGGGCTCGCAGAGCTGCTACATCGCGGTAGCCCGGGCCGGGGGCATCGAGACCATCGCCAA
TGAGTTCAGCGACCGGTGCACCCCGTCAGTCATATCATTTGGATCAAAAAATAGAACAATCGGAGTTGCA
GCCAAAAATCAGCAAATCACTCATGCAAACAATACGGTGTCTAACTTCAAAAGATTTCATGGCCGAGCAT
TCAATGACCCCTTCATTCAAAAGGAGAAGGAAAACTTGAGTTACGATTTGGTTCCATTGAAAAATGGTGG
AGTTGGAATAAAGGTAATGTACATGGGTGAAGAACATCTATTTAGTGTGGAGCAGATAACAGCCATGTTG
TTGACTAAGCTGAAGGAAACTGCTGAAAACAGCCTCAAGAAACCAGTAACAGATTGTGTTATTTCAGTCC
CCTCCTTCTTTACAGATGCTGAGAGGCGATCTGTGTTAGATGCTGCACAGATTGTTGGCCTAAACTGTTT
AAGACTTATGAATGACATGACAGCTGTTGCTTTGAATTACGGAATTTATAAGCAGGATCTCCCAAGCCTG
GATGAGAAACCTCGGATAGTGGTTTTTGTTGATATGGGACATTCAGCTTTTCAAGTGTCTGCTTGTGCTT
TTAACAAGGGAAAATTGAAGGTACTGGGAACAGCTTTTGATCCTTTCTTAGGAGGAAAAAACTTCGATGA
AAAGTTAGTGGAACATTTTTGTGCAGAATTTAAAACTAAGTACAAGTTGGATGCAAAATCCAAAATACGA
GCACTCCTACGTCTGTATCAGGAATGTGAAAAACTGAAAAAGCTAATGAGCTCTAACAGCACAGACCTTC
CACTGAATATCGAATGCTTTATGAATGATAAAGATGTTTCCGGAAAGATGAACAGGTCACAATTTGAAGA
ACTCTGTGCTGAACTTCTGCAAAAGATAGAAGTACCCCTTTATTCACTGTTGGAACAAACTCATCTCAAA
GTAGAAGATGTGAGTGCAGTTGAGATTGTTGGAGGCGCTACACGAATTCCAGCTGTGAAGGAAAGAATTG
CCAAATTCTTTGGAAAAGATATTAGCACAACACTCAATGCAGATGAAGCAGTAGCCAGAGGATGTGCATT
ACAGTGTGCAATACTTTCCCCGGCATTTAAAGTTAGAGAATTTTCCGTCACAGATGCAGTTCCTTTTCCA
ATATCTCTGATCTGGAACCATGATTCAGAAGATACTGAAGGTGTTCATGAAGTCTTTAGTCGAAACCATG
CTGCTCCTTTCTCCAAAGTTCTCACCTTTCTGAGAAGGGGGCCTTTTGAGCTAGAAGCTTTCTATTCTGA
TCCCCAAGGAGTTCCATATCCAGAAGCAAAAATAGGCCGCTTTGTAGTTCAGAATGTTTCTGCACAGAAA
GATGGAGAAAAATCTAGAGTAAAAGTCAAAGTGCGAGTCAACACCCATGGCATTTTCACCATCTCTACGG
CATCTATGGTGGAGAAAGTCCCAACTGAGGAGAATGAAATGTCTTCTGAAGCTGACATGGAGTGTCTGAA
TCAGAGACCACCAGAAAACCCAGACACTGATAAAAATGTCCAGCAAGACAACAGTGAAGCTGGAACACAG
CCCCAGGTACAAACTGATGCTCAACAAACCTCACAGTCTCCCCCTTCACCTGAACTTACCTCAGAAGAAA
ACAAAATCCCAGATGCTGACAAAGCAAATGAAAAAAAAGTTGACCAGCCTCCAGAAGCTAAAAAGCCCAA
AATAAAGGTGGTGAATGTTGAGCTGCCTATTGAAGCCAACTTGGTCTGGCAGTTAGGGAAAGACCTTCTT
AACATGTATATTGAGACAGAGGGTAAGATGATAATGCAAGATAAATTGGAAAAAGAAAGGAATGATGCTA
AAAATGCAGTTGAGGAATATGTGTATGAGTTCAGAGACAAGCTGTGTGGACCATATGAAAAATTTATATG
TGAGCAGGATCATCAAAATTTTTTGAGACTCCTCACAGAAACTGAAGACTGGCTGTATGAAGAAGGAGAG
GACCAAGCTAAACAAGCATATGTTGACAAGTTGGAAGAATTAATGAAAATTGGCACTCCAGTTAAAGTTC
GGTTTCAGGAAGCTGAAGAACGGCCAAAAATGTTTGAAGAACTAGGACAGAGGCTGCAGCATTATGCCAA
GATAGCAGCTGACTTCAGAAATAAGGATGAGAAATACAACCATATTGATGAGTCTGAAATGAAAAAAGTG
GAGAAGTCTGTTAATGAAGTGATGGAATGGATGAATAATGTCATGAATGCTCAGGCTAAAAAGAGTCTTG
ATCAGGATCCAGTTGTACGTGCTCAGGAAATTAAAACAAAAATCAAGGAATTGAACAACACATGTGAACC
CGTTGTAACACAACCGAAACCAAAAATTGAATCACCCAAACTGGAAAGAACTCCAAATGGCCCAAATATT
GATAAAAAGGAAGAAGATTTAGAAGACAAAAACAATTTTGGTGCTGAACCTCCACATCAGAATGGTGAAT
GTTACCCTAATGAGAAAAATTCTGTTAATATGGACTTGGACTAGCTCGAGTCTAGAGGGCCCGTTTAAAC
CCGCTGATCAGCCTCGACTGTGCCTTCTAGTTGCCAGCCATCTGTTGTTTGCCCCTCCCCCGTGCCTTCC
TTGACCCTGGAAGGTGCCACTCCCACTGTCCTTTCCTAATAAAATGAGGAAATTGCATCGCATTGTCTGA
GTAGGTGTCATTCTATTCTGGGGGGTGGGGTGGGGCAGGACAGCAAGGGGGAGGATTGGGAAGACAATAG
CAGGCATGCTGGGGATGCGGTGGGCTCTATGGCTTCTGAGGCGGAAAGAACCAGCTGGGGCTCTAGGGGG
TATCCCC
[124 nt withheld, positions 3928-4051]
C
[91 nt withheld, positions 4053-4143]
AGGGTGATGGTTCACGTACCTAGAAGTTCCTATTCCGAAGTTCCTATTCTCTAGAAAGTATAGGAACTTC
CTTGGCCAAAAAGCCTGAACTCACCGCGACGTCTGTCGAGAAGTTTCTGATCGAAAAGTTCGACAGCGTC
TCCGACCTGATGCAGCTCTCGGAGGGCGAAGAATCTCGTGCTTTCAGCTTCGATGTAGGAGGGCGTGGAT
ATGTCCTGCGGGTAAATAGCTGCGCCGATGGTTTCTACAAAGATCGTTATGTTTATCGGCACTTTGCATC
GGCCGCGCTCCCGATTCCGGAAGTGCTTGACATTGGGGAATTCAGCGAGAGCCTGACCTATTGCATCTCC
CGCCGTGCACAGGGTGTCACGTTGCAAGACCTGCCTGAAACCGAACTGCCCGCTGTTCTGCAGCCGGTCG
CGGAGGCCATGGATGCGATCGCTGCGGCCGATCTTAGCCAGACGAGCGGGTTCGGCCCATTCGGACCGCA
AGGAATCGGTCAATACACTACATGGCGTGATTTCATATGCGCGATTGCTGATCCCCATGTGTATCACTGG
CAAACTGTGATGGACGACACCGTCAGTGCGTCCGTCGCGCAGGCTCTCGATGAGCTGATGCTTTGGGCCG
AGGACTGCCCCGAAGTCCGGCACCTCGTGCACGCGGATTTCGGCTCCAACAATGTCCTGACGGACAATGG
CCGCATAACAGCGGTCATTGACTGGAGCGAGGCGATGTTCGGGGATTCCCAATACGAGGTCGCCAACATC
TTCTTCTGGAGGCCGTGGTTGGCTTGTATGGAGCAGCAGACGCGCTACTTCGAGCGGAGGCATCCGGAGC
TTGCAGGATCGCCGCGGCTCCGGGCGTATATGCTCCGCATTGGTCTTGACCAACTCTATCAGAGCTTGGT
TGACGGCAATTTCGATGATGCAGCTTGGGCGCAGGGTCGATGCGACGCAATCGTCCGATCCGGAGCCGGG
ACTGTCGGGCGTACACAAATCGCCCGCAGAAGCGCGGCCGTCTGGACCGATGGCTGTGTAGAAGTACTCG
CCGATAGTGGAAACCGACGCCCCAGCACTCGTCCGAGGGCAAAGGAATAGCACGTACTACGAGATTTCGA
TTCCACCGCCGCCTTCTATGAAAGGTTGGGCTTCGGAATCGTTTTCCGGGACGCCGGCTGGATGATCCTC
CAGCGCGGGGATCTCATGCTGGAGTTCTTCGCCCACCCCAACTTGTTTATTGCAGCTTATAATGGTTACA
AATAAAGCAATAGCATCACAAATTTCACAAATAAAGCATTTTTTTCACTGCATTCTAGTTGTGGTTTGTC
CAAACTCATCAATGTATCTTATCATGTCTGTATACCGTCGACCTCTAGCTAGAGCTTGGCGTAATCATGG
TCATAGCTGTTTCCTGTGTGAAATTGTTATCCGCTCACAATTCCACACAACATACGAGCCGGAAGCATAA
AGTGTAAAGCCTGGGGTGCCTAATGAGTGAGCTAACTCACATTAATTGCGTTGCGCTCACTGCCCGCTTT
CCAGTCGGGAAACCTGTCGTGCCAGCTGCATTAATGAATCGGCCAACGCGCGGGGAGAGGCGGTTTGCGT
ATTGGGCGCTCTTCCGCTTCCTCGCTCACTGACTCGCTGCGCTCGGTCGTTCGGCTGCGGCGAGCGGTAT
CAGCTCACTCAAAGGCGGTAATACGGTTATCCACAGAATCAGGGGATAACGCAGGAAAGAACATGTGAGC
AAAAGGCCAGCAAAAGGCCAGGAACCGTAAAAAGGCCGCGTTGCTGGCGTTTTTCCATAGGCTCCGCCCC
CCTGACGAGCATCACAAAAATCGACGCTCAAGTCAGAGGTGGCGAAACCCGACAGGACTATAAAGATACC
AGGCGTTTCCCCCTGGAAGCTCCCTCGTGCGCTCTCCTGTTCCGACCCTGCCGCTTACCGGATACCTGTC
CGCCTTTCTCCCTTCGGGAAGCGTGGCGCTTTCTCATAGCTCACGCTGTAGGTATCTCAGTTCGGTGTAG
GTCGTTCGCTCCAAGCTGGGCTGTGTGCACGAACCCCCCGTTCAGCCCGACCGCTGCGCCTTATCCGGTA
ACTATCGTCTTGAGTCCAACCCGGTAAGACACGACTTATCGCCACTGGCAGCAGCCACTGGTAACAGGAT
TAGCAGAGCGAGGTATGTAGGCGGTGCTACAGAGTTCTTGAAGTGGTGGCCTAACTACGGCTACACTAGA
AGAACAGTATTTGGTATCTGCGCTCTGCTGAAGCCAGTTACCTTCGGAAAAAGAGTTGGTAGCTCTTGAT
CCGGCAAACAAACCACCGCTGGTAGCGGTGGTTTTTTTGTTTGCAAGCAGCAGATTACGCGCAGAAAAAA
AGGATCTCAAGAAGATCCTTTGATCTTTTCTACGGGGTCTGACGCTCAGTGGAACGAAAACTCACGTTAA
GGGATTTTGGTCATGAGATTATCAAAAAGGATCTTCACCTAGATCCTTTTAAATTAAAAATGAAGTTTTA
AATCAATCTAAAGTATATATGAGTAAACTTGGTCTGACAGTTACCAATGCTTAATCAGTGAGGCACCTAT
CTCAGCGATCTGTCTATTTCGTTCATCCATAGTTGCCTGACTCCCCGTCGTGTAGATAACTACGATACGG
GAGGGCTTACCATCTGGCCCCAGTGCTGCAATGATACCGCGAGACCCACGCTCACCGGCTCCAGATTTAT
CAGCAATAAACCAGCCAGCCGGAAGGGCCGAGCGCAGAAGTGGTCCTGCAACTTTATCCGCCTCCATCCA
GTCTATTAATTGTTGCCGGGAAGCTAGAGTAAGTAGTTCGCCAGTTAATAGTTTGCGCAACGTTGTTGCC
ATTGCTACAGGCATCGTGGTGTCACGCTCGTCGTTTGGTATGGCTTCATTCAGCTCCGGTTCCCAACGAT
CAAGGCGAGTTACATGATCCCCCATGTTGTGCAAAAAAGCGGTTAGCTCCTTCGGTCCTCCGATCGTTGT
CAGAAGTAAGTTGGCCGCAGTGTTATCACTCATGGTTATGGCAGCACTGCATAATTCTCTTACTGTCATG
CCATCCGTAAGATGCTTTTCTGTGACTGGTGAGTACTCAACCAAGTCATTCTGAGAATAGTGTATGCGGC
GACCGAGTTGCTCTTGCCCGGCGTCAATACGGGATAATACCGCGCCACATAGCAGAACTTTAAAAGTGCT
CATCATTGGAAAACGTTCTTCGGGGCGAAAACTCTCAAGGATCTTACCGCTGTTGAGATCCAGTTCGATG
TAACCCACTCGTGCACCCAACTGATCTTCAGCATCTTTTACTTTCACCAGCGTTTCTGGGTGAGCAAAAA
CAGGAAGGCAAAATGCCGCAAAAAAGGGAATAAGGGCGACACGGAAATGTTGAATACTCATACTCTTCCT
TTTTCAATATTATTGAAGCATTTATCAGGGTTATTGTCTCATGAGCGGATACATATTTGAATGTATTTAG
AAAAATAAACAAATAGGGGTTCCGCGCACATTTCCCCGAAAAGTGCCACCTGACGTC
