>Addgene plasmid #19453 | pcDNA5/FRT/TO HSPH1 | addgene partial sequence | sequence record 25230 | 19453 with LNCX
CTGTTTTGACCTCCATAGAAGACACCGGGACCGATCCAGCCTCCGGACTCTAGCGTTTAAACTTAAGCTT
GGTACCGAGCTCGGATCCACTAGTCCAGTGTGGTGGAATTCTGCAGATATCACCATGTCGGTGGTGGGGT
TGGACGTGGGCTCGCAGAGCTGCTACATCGCGGTAGCCCGGGCCGGGGGCATCGAGACCATCGCCAATGA
GTTCAGCGACCGGTGCACCCCGTCAGTCATATCATTTGGATCAAAAAATAGAACAATCGGAGTTGCAGCC
AAAAATCAGCAAATCACTCATGCAAACAATACGGTGTCTAACTTCAAAAGATTTCATGGCCGAGCATTCA
ATGACCCCTTCATTCAAAAGGAGAAGGAAAACTTGAGTTACGATTTGGTTCCATTGAAAAATGGTGGAGT
TGGAATAAAGGTAATGTACATGGGTGAAGAACATCTATTTAGTGTGGAGCAGATAACAGCCATGTTGTTG
ACTAAGCTGAAGGAAACTGCTGAAAACAGCCTCAAGAAACCAGTAACAGATTGTGTTATTTCAGTCCCCT
CCTTCTTTACAGATGCTGAGAGGCGATCTGTGTTAGATGCTGCACAGATTGTTGGCCTAAACTGTTTAAG
ACTTATNNNNNNNNNNNCAGCTGTTGCTTTNANTTACGGAATTTATAA
